>Addgene plasmid #22717 | HA-EglN3 H196A-pcDNA3 | depositor full sequence | sequence record 10391 | Author sequence
GACGGATCGGGAGATCTCCCGATCCCCTATGGTCGACTCTCAGTACAATCTGCTCTGATGCCGCATAGTT
AAGCCAGTATCTGCTCCCTGCTTGTGTGTTGGAGGTCGCTGAGTAGTGCGCGAGCAAAATTTAAGCTACA
ACAAGGCAAGGCTTGACCGACAATTGCATGAAGAATCTGCTTAGGGTTAGGCGTTTTGCGCTGCTTCGCG
ATGTACGGGCCAGATATACGCGTTGACATTGATTATTGACTAGTTATTAATAGTAATCAATTACGGGGTC
ATTAGTTCATAGCCCATATATGGAGTTCCGCGTTACATAACTTACGGTAAATGGCCCGCCTGGCTGACCG
CCCAACGACCCCCGCCCATTGACGTCAATAATGACGTATGTTCCCATAGTAACGCCAATAGGGACTTTCC
ATTGACGTCAATGGGTGGACTATTTACGGTAAACTGCCCACTTGGCAGTACATCAAGTGTATCATATGCC
AAGTACGCCCCCTATTGACGTCAATGACGGTAAATGGCCCGCCTGGCATTATGCCCAGTACATGACCTTA
TGGGACTTTCCTACTTGGCAGTACATCTACGTATTAGTCATCGCTATTACCATGGTGATGCGGTTTTGGC
AGTACATCAATGGGCGTGGATAGCGGTTTGACTCACGGGGATTTCCAAGTCTCCACCCCATTGACGTCAA
TGGGAGTTTGTTTTGGCACCAAAATCAACGGGACTTTCCAAAATGTCGTAACAACTCCGCCCCATTGACG
CAAATGGGCGGTAGGCGTGTACGGTGGGAGGTCTATATAAGCAGAGCTCTCTGGCTAACTAGAGAACCCA
CTGCTTACTGGCTTATCGAAATTAATACGACTCACTATAGGGAGACCCAAGCTTACCATGGCCTACCCNT
ACGACGTGCCCGACTACGCCTCCCTCGGATCTATGCCCCTGGGACACATCATGAGGCTGGACCTGGAGAA
AATTGCCCTGGAGTACATCGTGCCCTGTCTGCACGAGGTGGGCTTCTGCTACCTGGACAACTTCCTGGGC
GAGGTGGTGGGCGACTGCGTCCTGGAGCGCGTCAAGCAGCTGCACTGCACCGGGGCCCTGCGGGACGGCC
AGCTGGCGGGGCCGCGCGCCGGCGTCTCCAAGCGACACCTGCGGGGCGACCAGATCACGTGGATCGGGGG
CAACGAGGAGGGCTGCGAGGCCATCAGCTTCCTCCTGTCCCTCATCGACAGGCTGGTCCTCTACTGCGGG
AGCCGGCTGGGCAAATACTACGTCAAGGAGAGGTCTAAGGCAATGGTGGCTTGCTATCCGGGAAATGGAA
CAGGTTATGTTCGCCACGTGGACAACCCCAACGGTGATGGTCGCTGCATCACCTGCATCTACTATCTGAA
CAAGAATTGGGATGCCAAGCTACATGGTGGGATCCTGCGGATATTTCCAGAGGGGAAATCATTCATAGCA
GATGTGGAGCCCATTTTTGACAGACTCCTGTTCTTCTGGTCAGATCGTAGGAACCCAGCCGAAGTGCAGC
CCTCTTACGCAACCAGATATGCTATGACTGTCTGGTACTTTGATGCTGAAGAAAGGGCAGAAGCCAAAAA
GAAATTCAGGAATTTAACTAGGAAAACTGAATCTGCCCTCACTGAAGACTGAGAATTCTGCAGATATCCA
TCACACTGGCGGCCGCTCGAGCATGCATCTAGAGGGCCCTATTCTATAGTGTCACCTAAATGCTAGAGCT
CGCTGATCAGCCTCGACTGTGCCTTCTAGTTGCCAGCCATCTGTTGTTTGCCCCTCCCCCGTGCCTTCCT
TGACCCTGGAAGGTGCCACTCCCACTGTCCTTTCCTAATAAAATGAGGAAATTGCATCGCATTGTCTGAG
TAGGTGTCATTCTATTCTGGGGGGTGGGGTGGGGCAGGACAGCAAGGGGGAGGATTGGGAAGACAATAGC
AGGCATGCTGGGGATGCGGTGGGCTCTATGGCTTCTGAGGCGGAAAGAACCAGCTGGGGCTCTAGGGGGT
ATCCCC
[124 nt withheld, positions 2037-2160]
C
[32 nt withheld, positions 2162-2193]
CA
[57 nt withheld, positions 2196-2252]
A
[49 nt withheld, positions 2254-2302]
CCTTTGACGTTGGAGTCCACGTTCTTT
[37 nt withheld, positions 2330-2366]
ACCCTATCTCGGTCTATTCTTTTGATTTATAAGGGATTTTGGGGATTTCGGCCTATTGGTTAAAAAATGA
GCTGATTTAACAAAAATTTAACGCGAATTAATTCTGTGGAATGTGTGTCAGTTAGGGTGTGGAAAGTCCC
CAGGCTCCCCAGGCAGGCAGAAGTATGCAAAGCATGCATCTCAATTAGTCAGCAACCAGGTGTGGAAAGT
CCCCAGGCTCCCCAGCAGGCAGAAGTATGCAAAGCATGCATCTCAATTAGTCAGCAACCATAGTCCCGCC
CCTAACTCCGCCCATCCCGCCCCTAACTCCGCCCAGTTCCGCCCATTCTCCGCCCCATGGCTGACTAATT
TTTTTTATTTATGCAGAGGCCGAGGCCGCCTCTGCCTCTGAGCTATTCCAGAAGTAGTGAGGAGGCTTTT
TTGGAGGCCTAGGCTTTTGCAAAAAGCTCCCGGGAGCTTGTATATCCATTTTCGGATCTGATCAAGAGAC
AGGATGAGGATCGTTTCGCATGATTGAACAAGATGGATTGCACGCAGGTTCTCCGGCCGCTTGGGTGGAG
AGGCTATTCGGCTATGACTGGGCACAACAGACAATCGGCTGCTCTGATGCCGCCGTGTTCCGGCTGTCAG
CGCAGGGGCGCCCGGTTCTTTTTGTCAAGACCGACCTGTCCGGTGCCCTGAATGAACTGCAGGACGAGGC
AGCGCGGCTATCGTGGCTGGCCACGACGGGCGTTCCTTGCGCAGCTGTGCTCGACGTTGTCACTGAAGCG
GGAAGGGACTGGCTGCTATTGGGCGAAGTGCCGGGGCAGGATCTCCTGTCATCTCACCTTGCTCCTGCCG
AGAAAGTATCCATCATGGCTGATGCAATGCGGCGGCTGCATACGCTTGATCCGGCTACCTGCCCATTCGA
CCACCAAGCGAAACATCGCATCGAGCGAGCACGTACTCGGATGGAAGCCGGTCTTGTCGATCAGGATGAT
CTGGACGAAGAGCATCAGGGGCTCGCGCCAGCCGAACTGTTCGCCAGGCTCAAGGCGCGCATGCCCGACG
GCGAGGATCTCGTCGTGACCCATGGCGATGCCTGCTTGCCGAATATCATGGTGGAAAATGGCCGCTTTTC
TGGATTCATCGACTGTGGCCGGCTGGGTGTGGCGGACCGCTATCAGGACATAGCGTTGGCTACCCGTGAT
ATTGCTGAAGAGCTTGGCGGCGAATGGGCTGACCGCTTCCTCGTGCTTTACGGTATCGCCGCTCCCGATT
CGCAGCGCATCGCCTTCTATCGCCTTCTTGACGAGTTCTTCTGAGCGGGACTCTGGGGTTCGAAATGACC
GACCAAGCGACGCCCAACCTGCCATCACGAGATTTCGATTCCACCGCCGCCTTCTATGAAAGGTTGGGCT
TCGGAATCGTTTTCCGGGACGCCGGCTGGATGATCCTCCAGCGCGGGGATCTCATGCTGGAGTTCTTCGC
CCACCCCAACTTGTTTATTGCAGCTTATAATGGTTACAAATAAAGCAATAGCATCACAAATTTCACAAAT
AAAGCATTTTTTTCACTGCATTCTAGTTGTGGTTTGTCCAAACTCATCAATGTATCTTATCATGTCTGTA
TACCGTCGACCTCTAGCTAGAGCTTGGCGTAATCATGGTCATAGCTGTTTCCTGTGTGAAATTGTTATCC
GCTCACAATTCCACACAACATACGAGCCGGAAGCATAAAGTGTAAAGCCTGGGGTGCCTAATGAGTGAGC
TAACTCACATTAATTGCGTTGCGCTCACTGCCCGCTTTCCAGTCGGGAAACCTGTCGTGCCAGCTGCATT
AATGAATCGGCCAACGCGCGGGGAGAGGCGGTTTGCGTATTGGGCGCTCTTCCGCTTCCTCGCTCACTGA
CTCGCTGCGCTCGGTCGTTCGGCTGCGGCGAGCGGTATCAGCTCACTCAAAGGCGGTAATACGGTTATCC
ACAGAATCAGGGGATAACGCAGGAAAGAACATGTGAGCAAAAGGCCAGCAAAAGGCCAGGAACCGTAAAA
AGGCCGCGTTGCTGGCGTTTTTCCATAGGCTCCGCCCCCCTGACGAGCATCACAAAAATCGACGCTCAAG
TCAGAGGTGGCGAAACCCGACAGGACTATAAAGATACCAGGCGTTTCCCCCTGGAAGCTCCCTCGTGCGC
TCTCCTGTTCCGACCCTGCCGCTTACCGGATACCTGTCCGCCTTTCTCCCTTCGGGAAGCGTGGCGCTTT
CTCAATGCTCACGCTGTAGGTATCTCAGTTCGGTGTAGGTCGTTCGCTCCAAGCTGGGCTGTGTGCACGA
ACCCCCCGTTCAGCCCGACCGCTGCGCCTTATCCGGTAACTATCGTCTTGAGTCCAACCCGGTAAGACAC
GACTTATCGCCACTGGCAGCAGCCACTGGTAACAGGATTAGCAGAGCGAGGTATGTAGGCGGTGCTACAG
AGTTCTTGAAGTGGTGGCCTAACTACGGCTACACTAGAAGGACAGTATTTGGTATCTGCGCTCTGCTGAA
GCCAGTTACCTTCGGAAAAAGAGTTGGTAGCTCTTGATCCGGCAAACAAACCACCGCTGGTAGCGGTGGT
TTTTTTGTTTGCAAGCAGCAGATTACGCGCAGAAAAAAAGGATCTCAAGAAGATCCTTTGATCTTTTCTA
CGGGGTCTGACGCTCAGTGGAACGAAAACTCACGTTAAGGGATTTTGGTCATGAGATTATCAAAAAGGAT
CTTCACCTAGATCCTTTTAAATTAAAAATGAAGTTTTAAATCAATCTAAAGTATATATGAGTAAACTTGG
TCTGACAGTTACCAATGCTTAATCAGTGAGGCACCTATCTCAGCGATCTGTCTATTTCGTTCATCCATAG
TTGCCTGACTCCCCGTCGTGTAGATAACTACGATACGGGAGGGCTTACCATCTGGCCCCAGTGCTGCAAT
GATACCGCGAGACCCACGCTCACCGGCTCCAGATTTATCAGCAATAAACCAGCCAGCCGGAAGGGCCGAG
CGCAGAAGTGGTCCTGCAACTTTATCCGCCTCCATCCAGTCTATTAATTGTTGCCGGGAAGCTAGAGTAA
GTAGTTCGCCAGTTAATAGTTTGCGCAACGTTGTTGCCATTGCTACAGGCATCGTGGTGTCACGCTCGTC
GTTTGGTATGGCTTCATTCAGCTCCGGTTCCCAACGATCAAGGCGAGTTACATGATCCCCCATGTTGTGC
AAAAAAGCGGTTAGCTCCTTCGGTCCTCCGATCGTTGTCAGAAGTAAGTTGGCCGCAGTGTTATCACTCA
TGGTTATGGCAGCACTGCATAATTCTCTTACTGTCATGCCATCCGTAAGATGCTTTTCTGTGACTGGTGA
GTACTCAACCAAGTCATTCTGAGAATAGTGTATGCGGCGACCGAGTTGCTCTTGCCCGGCGTCAATACGG
GATAATACCGCGCCACATAGCAGAACTTTAAAAGTGCTCATCATTGGAAAACGTTCTTCGGGGCGAAAAC
TCTCAAGGATCTTACCGCTGTTGAGATCCAGTTCGATGTAACCCACTCGTGCACCCAACTGATCTTCAGC
ATCTTTTACTTTCACCAGCGTTTCTGGGTGAGCAAAAACAGGAAGGCAAAATGCCGCAAAAAAGGGAATA
AGGGCGACACGGAAATGTTGAATACTCATACTCTTCCTTTTTCAATATTATTGAAGCATTTATCAGGGTT
ATTGTCTCATGAGCGGATACATATTTGAATGTATTTAGAAAAATAAACAAATAGGGGTTCCGCGCACATT
TCCCCGAAAAGTGCCACCTGACGTC
Features (pLannotate 1.2.2; 21 found; start..end, strand, type, name):
     36..80      -  misc_feature   bom (fragment): basis of mobility region from pBR322
    235..614     +  enhancer       CMV enhancer: human cytomegalovirus immediate early enhancer
    615..818     +  promoter       CMV promoter: human cytomegalovirus (CMV) immediate early promoter
    814..847     +  LTR            5' LTR (truncated) (fragment): truncated 5' long terminal repeat (LTR) from HIV-1
    863..881     +  promoter       T7 promoter: promoter for bacteriophage T7 RNA polymerase
    943..1659    +  CDS            EGLN3: EGLN3_HUMAN - Experimental evidence at protein level: Swiss-Prot protein existence level 1. Prolyl hydroxylase that mediates hydroxylation of proline residues in target proteins, such as PKM, TELO2, ATF4 and HIF1A (PubMed:19584355, PubMed:21620138, PubMed:21483450, PubMed:22797300, PubMed:20978507, PubMed:21575608). Target proteins are preferentially recognized via a LXXLAP motif. Cellular oxygen sensor that catalyzes, under normoxic conditions, the post-translational formation of 4- hydroxyproline in hypoxia-inducible factor (HIF) alpha proteins (PubMed:11595184, PubMed:12181324). Hydroxylate
   1723..1741    -  promoter       SP6 promoter: promoter for bacteriophage SP6 RNA polymerase
   1767..1991    +  polyA_signal   bGH poly(A) signal: bovine growth hormone polyadenylation signal
   1995..2016    +  promoter       SV40 promoter (fragment): SV40 enhancer and early promoter
   2037..2465    +  rep_origin     f1 ori (sequence partly withheld): f1 bacteriophage origin of replication; arrow indicates direction of (+) strand synthesis
   2479..2809    +  promoter       SV40 promoter: SV40 enhancer and early promoter
   2876..3667    +  CDS            neo: KKA2_KLEPN - Also known as kan, nptII. Experimental evidence at protein level: Swiss-Prot protein existence level 1. Resistance to kanamycin, neomycin, paromomycin, ribostamycin, butirosin and gentamicin B. From Klebsiella pneumoniae.
   3691..3849    +  CDS            ble (fragment): BLE_KLEPN - Experimental evidence at protein level: Swiss-Prot protein existence level 1. Binding protein with a strong affinity to the bleomycin family of antibiotics. Binds to CL990; an antimitotic-antibiotic compound. From Klebsiella pneumoniae.
   3844..3965    +  polyA_signal   SV40 poly(A) signal: SV40 polyadenylation signal
   4038..4054    -  protein_bind   lac operator: The lac repressor binds to the lac operator to inhibit transcription in E. coli. This inhibition can be relieved by adding lactose or isopropyl-β-D-thiogalactopyranoside (IPTG). lac repressor encoded by lacI
   4062..4092    -  promoter       lac promoter: promoter for the E. coli lac operon
   4107..4128    -  protein_bind   CAP binding site: CAP binding activates transcription in the presence of cAMP. E. coli catabolite activator protein
   4141..4233    -  CDS            lacI (fragment): lac repressor; lacI; The lac repressor binds to the lac operator to inhibit transcription in E. coli. This inhibition can be relieved by adding lactose or isopropyl-β-D-thiogalactopyranoside (IPTG).
   4416..5004    -  rep_origin     ori: high-copy-number ColE1/pMB1/pBR322/pUC origin of replication
   5175..6035    -  CDS            AmpR: β-lactamase; bla; confers resistance to ampicillin, carbenicillin, and related antibiotics
   6036..6140    -  promoter       AmpR promoter: bla
