[The description below was written by a language model from this plasmid's Addgene catalogue record and pLannotate feature annotations shown in this document.]
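Description:
HA-EglN3 H196A-pcDNA3 is a mammalian expression plasmid built on the pcDNA3 backbone, carrying a mutant human EGLN3 cDNA (also called PHD3, prolyl hydroxylase 3) fused to an N-terminal HA epitope tag supplied by the backbone. The full depositor sequence is about 6.2 kb. In bacteria it replicates from a high-copy ColE1/pUC-type origin and is selected with ampicillin through the β-lactamase gene. An f1 origin is also present, which would allow single-stranded DNA production. For mammalian cells, an SV40 enhancer/early promoter drives the neomycin phosphotransferase gene, followed by an SV40 polyadenylation signal, so stable transfectants can be selected with G418.

The EGLN3 open reading frame sits downstream of the human cytomegalovirus immediate-early enhancer and promoter and is terminated by the bovine growth hormone polyadenylation signal, giving strong constitutive expression after transfection. T7 and SP6 promoters flank the insert and serve as sequencing primer sites; they could also support in vitro transcription. The HA tag is not annotated as a separate feature in the table, but it presumably lies in the interval between the T7 promoter and the annotated EGLN3 coding sequence. Several short annotated fragments (an HIV-1 LTR piece, ble, lacI, a partial SV40 promoter) look like backbone remnants or spurious matches rather than functional elements.

EGLN3 is an oxygen-sensing prolyl hydroxylase that hydroxylates HIF-alpha and other targets. The construct replaces the histidine at codon 196 with alanine. The record does not state the functional consequence, although the associated study concerns the role of EglN3 prolyl hydroxylase in neuronal apoptosis, so the plasmid is presumably meant for comparison with the wild-type HA-EglN3 plasmid. The depositor notes that the mutant cannot be distinguished from its wild-type parent by restriction digest, so telling them apart requires sequencing.
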