Addgene plasmid #22717: HA-EglN3 H196A-pcDNA3
Depositing lab: William Kaelin. Depositing organization: Dana-Farber Cancer Institute. Publication: Neuronal apoptosis linked to EglN3 prolyl hydroxylase and familial pheochromocytoma genes: developmental culling and cancer. Lee S, Nakamura E, Yang H, Wei W, Linggi MS, Sajan MP, Farese RV, Freeman RS, Carter BD, Kaelin WG, Schlisio S. Cancer Cell. 2005 Aug . 8(2):155-67. 10.1016/j.ccr.2005.06.015 PubMed 16098468.
Backbone
  Vector backbone: pcDNA3
  Backbone manufacturer: Invitrogen
  Backbone size w/o insert (bp): 5445
  Vector type: Mammalian Expression
  Selectable markers: Neomycin (select with G418)
Growth in bacteria
  Bacterial resistance: Ampicillin, 100 μg/mL
  Growth temperature: 37°C
  Growth strain: DH5alpha
  Growth instructions: DH5alpha
  Copy number: High Copy
Gene/Insert
  Gene/Insert name: Egg laying Nine - 3 (alt names: PHD3; prolyl Hydroxylase 3)
  Species: H. sapiens (human)
  Insert size (bp): 774
  Mutation: mutant cDNA: point mutation at codon 196 was inserted to generate mutation H196A
  GenBank ID: BC010992
  Entrez Gene: EGLN3 (a.k.a. HIFP4H3, HIFPH3, PHD3)
  Tag / fusion protein: HA-tag (N terminal on backbone)
  Cloning method: Restriction Enzyme; 5′ cloning site Bgl II (destroyed during cloning); 3′ cloning site EcoR I (not destroyed)
  Sequencing primers: 5′ T7; 3′ SP6
Terms and licenses: Academic/Nonprofit Terms; Industry Terms: Not Available to Industry
Depositor comments: this mutant version of HA-EglN3 H196A-pcDNA3 can not be distinguished from its parental wt plasmid by restriction digest
How to cite: HA-EglN3 H196A-pcDNA3 was a gift from William Kaelin (Addgene plasmid # 22717 ; http://n2t.net/addgene:22717 ; RRID:Addgene_22717)
