>Addgene plasmid #22717 | HA-EglN3 H196A-pcDNA3 | addgene partial sequence | sequence record 28560 | 22717 with SP6
TATGATTGCTTCGAAGCGGCCGCCAGTGTGATGGATATCTGCAGAATTCTCAGTCTTCAGTGAGGGCAGA
TTCAGTTTTCCTAGTTAAATTCCTGAATTTCTTTTTGGCTTCTGCCCTTTCTTCAGCATCAAAGTACCAG
ACAGTCATAGCATATCTGGTTGCGTAAGAGGGCTGCACTTCGGCTGGGTTCCTACGATCTGACCAGAAGA
ACAGGAGTCTGTCAAAAATGGGCTCCACATCTGCTATGAATGATTTCCCCTCTGGAAATATCCGCAGGAT
CCCACCATGTAGCTTGGCATCCCAATTCTTGTTCAGATAGTAGATGCAGGTGATGCAGCGACCATCACCG
TTGGGGTTGTCCACGTGGCGAACATAACCTGTTCCATTTCCCGGATAGCAAGCCACCATTGCCTTAGACC
TCTCCTTGACGTAGTATTTGCCCAGCCGGCTCCCGCAGTAGAGGACCAGCCTGTCGATGAGGGACAGGAG
GAAGCTGATGGCCTCGCAGCCCTCCTCGTTGCCCCCGATCCACGTGATCTGGTCGCCCCGCAGGTGTCGC
TTGGAGACGCCGGCGCGCGGCCCCGCCAGCTGGCCGTCCCGCAGGGCCCCGG
