>Addgene plasmid #22717 | HA-EglN3 H196A-pcDNA3 | addgene partial sequence | sequence record 28561 | 22717 with CMV-F
AGCTCTCTGGCTANTAGAGAACCCACTGCTTACTGGCTTATCGAAATTAATACGACTCACTATAGGGAGA
CCCAAGCTTACCATGGCCTACCCCTACGACGTGCCCGACTACGCCTCCCTCGGATCTATGCCCCTGGGAC
ACATCATGAGGCTGGACCTGGAGAAAATTGCCCTGGAGTACATCGTGCCCTGTCTGCACGAGGTGGGCTT
CTGCTACCTGGACAACTTCCTGGGCGAGGTGGTGGGCGACTGCGTCCTGGAGCGCGTCAAGCAGCTGCAC
TGCACCGGGGCCCTGCGGGACGGCCAGCTGGCGGGGCCGCGCGCCGGCGTCTCCAAGCGACACCTGCGGG
GCGACCAGATCACGTGGATCGGGGGCAACGAGGAGGGCTGCGAGGCCATCAGCTTCCTCCTGTCCCTCAT
CGACAGGCTGGTCCTCTACTGCGGGAGCCGGCTGGGCAAATACTACGTCAAGGAGAGGTCTAAGGCAATG
GTGGCTTGCTATCCGGGAAATGGAACAGGTTATGTTCGCCACGTGGACAACCCCAACGGTGATGGTCGCT
GCATCACCTGCATCTACTATCTGAACAAGAATTGGGATGCCAAGCTACATGGTGGGATCCTGCGGATATT
TCCAGAGGGGAAAN
